>Addgene plasmid #56512 | mWasabi-Vinculin-23 | addgene partial sequence | sequence record 122630 | CMV-F 5'-CGCAAATGGGCGGTAGGCGTG-3'
CGTCAGATCCGCTAGCGCTACCGGTCGCCACCATGGTGAGCAAGGGCGAGGAGACCACAATGGGCGTAAT
CAAGCCCGACATGAAGATCAAGCTGAAGATGGAGGGCAACGTGAATGGCCACGCCTTCGTGATCGAGGGC
GAGGGCGAGGGCAAGCCCTACGACGGCACCAACACCATCAACCTGGAGGTGAAGGAGGGAGCCCCCCTGC
CCTTCTCCTACGACATTCTGACCACCGCGTTCAGTTACGGCAACAGGGCCTTCACCAAGTACCCCGACGA
CATCCCCAACTACTTCAAGCAGTCCTTCCCCGAGGGCTACTCTTGGGAGCGCACCATGACCTTCGAGGAC
AAGGGCATCGTGAAGGTGAAGTCCGACATCTCCATGGAGGAGGACTCCTTCATCTACGAGATACACCTCA
AGGGCGAGAACTTCCCCCCCAACGGCCCCGTGATGCAGAAGGAGACCACCGGCTGGGACGCCTCCACCGA
GAGGATGTACGTGCGCGACGGCGTGCTGAAGGGCGACGTCAAGATGAAGCTGCTGCTGGAGGGCGGCGGC
CACCACCGCGTTGACTTCAAGACCATCTACAGGGCCAAGAAGGCGGTGAAGCTGCCCGACTATCACTTTG
TGGACCACCGCATCGAGATCCTGAACCACGACAAGGACTACAACAAGGTGACCGTTTACGAGATCGCCGT
