>Addgene plasmid #56512 | mWasabi-Vinculin-23 | addgene partial sequence | sequence record 123254 | mCherry-F2 5'-tggcatggacgagctgtac-3'
ACTCGAGAACAAAGCTTGAAAACGGCCGCATGCCAGTGTTTCATACGCGCACGATCGAGAGCATCCTGGA
GCCGGTGGCACAGCAGATCTCCCACCTGGTGATAATGCACGAGGAGGGCGAGGTGGACGGCAAAGCCATT
CCTGACCTCACCGCGCCCGTGGCCGCCGTGCAGGCGGCCGTCAGCAACCTCGTCCGGGTTGGAAAAGAGA
CTGTTCAAACCACTGAGGATCAGATTTTGAAGAGAGATATGCCACCAGCATTTATTAAGGTTGAGAATGC
TTGCACCAAGCTTGTCCAGGCAGCTCAGATGCTTCAGTCAGACCCTTACTCAGTGCCTGCTCGAGATTAT
CTAATTGATGGGTCAAGGGGCATCCTCTCTGGAACATCAGACCTGCTCCTTACCTTCGATGAGGCTGAGG
TCCGTAAAATTATTAGAGTTTGCAAAGGAATTTTGGAATATCTTACAGTGGCAGAGGTGGTGGAGACTAT
GGAAGATTTGGTCACTTACACAAAGAATCTTGGGCCAGGAATGACTAAGATGGCCAAGATGATTGACGAG
AGACAGCAGGAGCTCACTCACCAGGAGCACCGAGTGATGTTGGTGAACTCGATGAACACCGTGAAAGAGT
TGCTGCCAGTTCTCATTTCAGCTATGAAGATTTTTGTAACAACTAAAAACTCAAAAAACCAAGGCATAGA
GGAAGCTTTAAAAAATCGCAATTTTACTGTAGAAAAAATGAGTGCTGAAA
