>Addgene plasmid #56512 | mWasabi-Vinculin-23 | depositor partial sequence | sequence record 123255 | Insert sequence
GACGTCAGATCCGCTAGCGCTACCGGTCGCCACCATGGTGAGCAAGGGCGAGGAGACCACAATGGGCGTA
ATCAAGCCCGACATGAAGATCAAGCTGAAGATGGAGGGCAACGTGAATGGCCACGCCTTCGTGATCGAGG
GCGAGGGCGAGGGCAAGCCCTACGACGGCACCAACACCATCAACCTGGAGGTGAAGGAGGGAGCCCCCCT
GCCCTTCTCCTACGACATTCTGACCACCGCGTTCAGTTACGGCAACAGGGCCTTCACCAAGTACCCCGAC
GACATCCCCAACTACTTCAAGCAGTCCTTCCCCGAGGGCTACTCTTGGGAGCGCACCATGACCTTCGAGG
ACAAGGGCATCGTGAAGGTGAAGTCCGACATCTCCATGGAGGAGGACTCCTTCATCTACGAGATACACCT
CAAGGGCGAGAACTTCCCCCCCAACGGCCCCGTGATGCAGAAGGAGACCACCGGCTGGGACGCCTCCACC
GAGAGGATGTACGTGCGCGACGGCGTGCTGAAGGGCGACGTCAAGATGAAGCTGCTGCTGGAGGGCGGCG
GCCACCACCGCGTTGACTTCAAGACCATCTACAGGGCCAAGAAGGCGGTGAAGCTGCCCGACTATCACTT
TGTGGACCACCGCATCGAGATCCTGAACCACGACAAGGACTACAACAAGGTGACCGTTTACGAGATCGCC
GTGGCCCGCAACTCCACCGACGGCATGGACGAGCTGTACAAGTCCGGACTCAGATCTCGAGCTCAAGCTT
CGAATTCGGGAAACTCGAGAACAAAGCTTGAAAACGGCCGCATGCCAGTGTTTCATACGCGCACGATCGA
GAGCATCCTGGAGCCGGTGGCACAGCAGATCTCCCACCTGGTGATAATGCACGAGGAGGGCGAGGTGGAC
GGCAAAGCCATTCCTGACCTCACCGCGCCCGTGGCCGCCGTGCAGGCGGCCGTCAGCAACCTCGTCCGGG
TTGGAAAAGAGACTGTTCAAACCACTGAGGATCAGATTTTGAAGAGAGATATGCCACCAGCATTTATTAA
GGTTGAGAATGCTTGCACCAAGCTTGTCCAGGCAGCTCAGATGCTTCAGTCAGACCCTTACTCAGTGCCT
GCTCGAGATTATCTAATTGATGGGTCAAGGGGCATCCTCTCTGGAACATCAGACCTGCTCCTTACCTTCG
ATGAGGCTGAGGTCCGTAAAATTATTAGAGTTTGCAAAGGAATTTTGGAATATCTTACAGTGGCAGAGGT
GGTGGAGACTATGGAAGATTTGGTCACTTACACAAAGAATCTTGGGCCAGGAATGACTAAGATGGCCAAG
ATGATTGACGAGAGACAGCAGGAGCTCACTCACCAGGAGCACCGAGTGATGTTGGTGAACTCGATGAACA
CCGTGAAAGAGTTGCTGCCAGTTCTCATTTCAGCTATGAAGATTTTTGTAACAACTAAAAACTCAAAAAA
CCAAGGCATAGAGGAAGCTTTAAAAAATCGCAATTTTACTCTAGAAAAAATGAGTGCTGAAATTAATGAG
ATAATTCGTGTGTTACAACTCACCTCTTGGGATGAAGATGCCTGGGCCAGCAAGGACACTGAAGCCATGA
AGAGAGCATTGGCCTCCATAGACTCCAAACTGAACCAGGCCAAAGGTTGGCTCCGTGACCCTAGTGCCTC
CCCAGGGGATGCTGGTGAGCAGGCCATCAGACAGATCTTAGATGAAGCTGGAAAAGTTGGTGAACTCTGT
GCAGGCAAAGAACGCAGGGAGATTCTGGGAACTTGCAAAATGCTAGGGCAGATGACTGATCAAGTGGCTG
ACCTCCGTGCCAGAGGACAAGGATCCTCACCGGTGGCCATGCAGAAAGCTCAGCAGGTATCTCAGGGTCT
GGATGTGCTCACAGCAAAAGTGGAAAATGCAGCTCGCAAGCTGGAAGCCATGACCAACTCAAAGCAGAGC
ATTGCAAAGAAGATCGATGCTGCTCAGAACTGGCTTGCAGATCCAAATGGTGGACCGGAAGGAGAAGAGC
AGATTCGAGGTGCTTTGGCTGAAGCTCGGAAAATAGCAGAATTATGTGATGATCCTAAAGAAAGAGATGA
CATTCTACGTTCCCTTGGGGAAATATCTGCTCTGACTTCTAAATTAGCAGATCTACGAAGACAGGGGAAA
GGAGATTCTCCAGAGGCTCGAGCCTTGGCCAAACAGGTGGCCACGGCCCTGCAGAACCTGCAGACCAAAA
CCAACCGGGCTGTGGCCAACAGCAGACCGGCCAAAGCAGCTGTACACCTTGAGGGCAAGATTGAGCAAGC
ACAGCGGTGGATTGATAATCCCACAGTGGATGACCGTGGAGTCGGTCAGGCTGCCATCCGGGGGCTTGTG
GCCGAAGGGCATCGTCTGGCTAATGTTATGATGGGGCCTTATCGGCAAGATCTTCTCGCCAAGTGTGACC
GAGTGGACCAGCTGACAGCCCAGCTGGCTGACCTGGCTGCCAGAGGGGAAGGGGAGAGTCCTCAGGCACG
AGCACTTGCATCTCAGCTCCAAGACTCCTTAAAGGATCTAAAAGCTCGGATGCAGGAGGCCATGACTCAG
GAAGTGTCAGATGTTTTCAGCGATACCACAACTCCCATCAAGCTGTTGGCAGTGGCAGCCACGGCGCCTC
CTGATGCGCCTAACAGGGAAGAGGTATTTGATGAGAGGGCAGCTAACTTTGAAAACCATTCAGGAAAGCT
TGGTGCTACGGCCGAGAAGGCGGCTGCGGTTGGTACTGCTAATAAATCAACAGTGGAAGGCATTCAGGCC
TCAGTGAAGACGGCCCGAGAACTCACACCCCAGGTGGTCTCGGCTGCTCGTATCTTACTTAGGAACCCTG
GAAATCAAGCTGCTTATGAACATTTTGAGACCATGAAGAACCAGTGGATCGATAATGTTGAAAAAATGAC
AGGGCTGGTGGACGAAGCCATTGATACCAAATCTCTGTTGGATGCTTCAGAAGAAGCAATTAAAAAAGAC
CTGGACAAGTGCAAGGTAGCTATGGCCAACATTCAGCCTCAGATGCTGGTTGCTGGGGCAACCAGTATTG
CTCGTCGGGCCAACCGGATCCTGCTGGTGGCTAAGAGGGAGGTGGAGAATTCCGAGGATCCCAAGTTCCG
TGAGGCTGTGAAAGCTGCCTCTGATGAATTGAGCAAAACCATCTCCCCGATGGTGATGGATGCAAAAGCT
GTGGCTGGAAACATTTCCGACCCTGGACTGCAAAAGAGCTTCCTGGACTCAGGATATCGGATCCTGGGAG
CTGTGGCCAAGGTCAGAGAAGCCTTCCAACCTCAGGAGCCTGACTTCCCGCCGCCTCCACCAGACCTTGA
ACAACTCCGACTAACAGATGAGCTTGCTCCTCCCAAACCACCTCTGCCTGAAGGTGAGGTCCCTCCACCT
AGGCCTCCACCACCAGAGGAAAAGGATGAAGAGTTCCCTGAGCAGAAGGCCGGGGAGGTGATTAACCAGC
CAATGATGATGGCTGCCAGACAGCTCCATGATGAAGCTCGCAAATGGTCCAGCAAGGGCAATGACATCAT
TGCAGCAGCCAAGCGCATGGCTCTGCTGATGGCTGAGATGTCTCGGCTGGTAAGAGGGGGCAGTGGTACC
AAGCGGGCACTCATTCAGTGTGCCAAGGACATCGCCAAGGCCTCAGATGAGGTGACTCGGTTGGCCAAGG
AGGTTGCCAAGCAGTGCACAGATAAACGGATTAGAACCAACCTCTTACAGGTATGTGAGCGAATCCCAAC
CATAAGCACCCAGCTCAAAATCCTGTCCACAGTGAAGGCCACCATGCTGGGCCGGACCAACATCAGTGAT
GAGGAGTCTGAGCAGGCCACAGAGATGCTGGTTCACAATGCCCAGAACCTCATGCAGTCTGTGAAGGAGA
CTGTGCGGGAAGCTGAAGCTGCTTCAATCAAAATTCGAACAGATGCTGGATTTACACTGCGCTGGGTTAG
AAAGACTCCCTGGTACCAGTAGGCGGCCGCGACTCTAGATCATAATCAGCCATACCACATTGAG
