[The description below was written by a language model from this plasmid's Addgene catalogue record.]
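Description:
mWasabi-Vinculin-23 is a mammalian expression plasmid that produces human vinculin (VCL) fused to the green fluorescent protein mWasabi, intended as a live-cell marker for focal adhesions. It is built on an mWasabi fluorescent-protein backbone of about 4.75 kb excluding the insert. The plasmid is maintained at high copy in E. coli under kanamycin selection. It also carries a neomycin resistance marker, so transfected mammalian cells can be selected with G418 to obtain stable lines. The record does not list the origins of replication or the promoters driving the resistance markers, and no feature table is provided.

The fusion is expressed from the CMV immediate-early promoter, which gives strong constitutive transcription in most mammalian cell types. The listed 3′ sequencing primer implies an SV40 polyadenylation signal downstream. The vinculin coding sequence corresponds to the human reference transcript but carries a V234L substitution; the record does not say whether this change has any functional consequence. The name suggests that mWasabi sits at the amino terminus of vinculin, and the "23" may denote a linker length, but the record does not explicitly state the tag position or linker.

Vinculin is a cytoskeletal adaptor that links integrin-based adhesion complexes to actin, so the fusion protein accumulates at focal adhesions. With an excitation peak of 493 nm and an emission peak of 509 nm, mWasabi can be imaged with standard green filter sets. The construct is therefore suited to fluorescence microscopy of adhesion localization, assembly and turnover in transfected cells.
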