Addgene plasmid #56512: mWasabi-Vinculin-23
Purpose: Localization: Focal Adhesions, Excitation: 493, Emission: 509
Depositing lab: Michael Davidson. Depositing organization: Florida State University, Tallahassee.
Backbone
  Vector backbone: mWasabi
  Backbone size w/o insert (bp): 4750
  Vector type: Mammalian Expression
  Selectable markers: Neomycin (select with G418)
Growth in bacteria
  Bacterial resistance: Kanamycin, 50 μg/mL
  Growth temperature: 37°C
  Growth strain: DH5alpha
  Copy number: High Copy
Gene/Insert
  Gene/Insert name: Vinculin (alt name: NM_003373.3)
  Species: H. sapiens (human)
  Mutation: V234L in Vinculin.
  Entrez Gene: VCL (a.k.a. CMD1W, CMH15, HEL114, MV, MVCL, VINC)
  Promoter: CMV
  Tag / fusion protein: mWasabi
  Cloning method: Unknown
  Sequencing primers: 5′ CMV-F; 3′ SV40pA-R
Terms and licenses: Academic/Nonprofit Terms; Industry Terms: Not Available to Industry
Depositor comments: . Excitation = 493; Emission = 509
How to cite: mWasabi-Vinculin-23 was a gift from Michael Davidson (Addgene plasmid # 56512 ; http://n2t.net/addgene:56512 ; RRID:Addgene_56512)
